Addgene plasmid #139206: pHA846 - hrp-1p::hrp-1HsLCD290VmScarlet
Purpose: Expresses mScarlet tagged hrp-1HsLCD290V
Depositing lab: Anne Hart. Depositing organization: Brown University. Publication: Tyrosine phosphorylation regulates hnRNPA2 granule protein partitioning and reduces neurodegeneration. Ryan VH, Perdikari TM, Naik MT, Saueressig CF, Lins J, Dignon GL, Mittal J, Hart AC, Fawzi NL. EMBO J. 2021 Feb 1;40(3):e105001. doi: 10.15252/embj.2020105001. Epub 2020 Dec 22. PubMed 33349959.
Backbone
  Vector backbone: pBlueScript
  Vector type: Worm Expression
Growth in bacteria
  Bacterial resistance: Ampicillin, 100 μg/mL
  Growth temperature: 37°C
  Growth strain: DH5alpha
  Copy number: High Copy
Gene/Insert
  Gene/Insert name: hrp-1
  Species: C. elegans (nematode)
  Mutation: mScarlet added between RRMs and LC, D290V, last exon replaced with corresponding human sequence
  Entrez Gene: hrp-1 (a.k.a. CELE_F42A6.7)
  Cloning method: Gibson Cloning
Terms and licenses: Academic/Nonprofit Terms; Industry Terms: Not Available to Industry
How to cite: pHA846 - hrp-1p::hrp-1HsLCD290VmScarlet was a gift from Anne Hart (Addgene plasmid # 139206 ; http://n2t.net/addgene:139206 ; RRID:Addgene_139206)
