[The description below was written by a language model from this plasmid's Addgene catalogue record and pLannotate feature annotations shown in this document.]
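Description:
pHA846 - hrp-1p::hrp-1HsLCD290VmScarlet is a 9.6 kb C. elegans expression plasmid built by Gibson assembly in a pBluescript backbone. It is maintained in E. coli as a high-copy plasmid through the ColE1/pUC-type origin and selected with ampicillin via the β-lactamase gene. The backbone also retains an f1 phage origin, remnants of the lacZα/lac promoter-operator region, and T7 and T3 promoters flanking the split multiple cloning site into which the worm sequence was inserted. No worm selection or co-injection marker is annotated.

The insert is a modified copy of hrp-1, the nematode hnRNP A-family gene, which according to the construct name is driven by its own promoter (hrp-1p). That promoter is not annotated as such, but several kilobases of unannotated sequence lie upstream of the coding region. A 22 nt hit labelled as an eft-3 promoter fragment within this stretch is probably an incidental match. The annotated coding segments run from the N-terminal portion of hrp-1, which carries the RNA recognition motifs, directly into mScarlet, then into a short further piece of hrp-1 and a segment matching mammalian hnRNPA2/B1. This fits the record's description: the red fluorescent protein sits internally between the RRMs and the low-complexity domain, and the last exon is replaced by the corresponding human low-complexity sequence, here carrying the D290V substitution. Unannotated sequence after the coding region presumably supplies 3′ regulatory sequence, though the record does not say so.

The plasmid expresses a fluorescent chimeric HRP-1 with the mutant human LC domain in worms. The associated publication concerns hnRNPA2 granule partitioning, tyrosine phosphorylation and neurodegeneration.
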