Features (pLannotate 1.2.2; 18 found; start..end, strand, type, name):
     23..178     -  CDS            lacZα (fragment): LacZα fragment of β-galactosidase; lacZ fragment
    186..204     +  promoter       T7 promoter: promoter for bacteriophage T7 RNA polymerase
    213..237     +  misc_feature   MCS (fragment): pBluescript multiple cloning site
   3170..3191    +  promoter       eft-3 promoter (fragment): eft-3; promoter for the C. elegans elongation factor 1α gene (Mitrovich and Anderson, 2000)
   3876..4490    +  CDS            hrp-1 (fragment): ROA1_CAEEL - Also known as rbp-1 From Caenorhabditis elegans.
   4491..5186    +  CDS            mScarlet: mScarlet is a basic (constitutively fluorescent) red fluorescent protein published in 2016, derived from synthetic construct. It has moderate acid sensitivity.
   5187..5312    +  CDS            hrp-1 (fragment): ROA1_CAEEL - Also known as rbp-1 From Caenorhabditis elegans.
   5365..5640    +  CDS            Hnrnpa2b1 (fragment): ROA2_MOUSE - Also known as Hnrpa2b1. Experimental evidence at protein level: Swiss-Prot protein existence level 1. Heterogeneous nuclear ribonucleoprotein (hnRNP) that associates with nascent pre-mRNAs, packaging them into hnRNP particles. The hnRNP particle arrangement on nascent hnRNA is non-random and sequence-dependent and serves to condense and stabilize the transcripts and minimize tangling and knotting. Packaging plays a role in various processes such as transcription, pre-mRNA processing, RNA nuclear export, subcellular location, mRNA translation and stability of mature mRNAs. Forms hn
   6861..6932    +  misc_feature   MCS (fragment): pBluescript multiple cloning site
   6945..6963    -  promoter       T3 promoter: promoter for bacteriophage T3 RNA polymerase
   7008..7024    -  protein_bind   lac operator: The lac repressor binds to the lac operator to inhibit transcription in E. coli. This inhibition can be relieved by adding lactose or isopropyl-β-D-thiogalactopyranoside (IPTG). lac repressor encoded by lacI
   7032..7062    -  promoter       lac promoter: promoter for the E. coli lac operon
   7077..7098    -  protein_bind   CAP binding site: CAP binding activates transcription in the presence of cAMP. E. coli catabolite activator protein
   7111..7203    -  CDS            lacI (fragment): lac repressor; lacI; The lac repressor binds to the lac operator to inhibit transcription in E. coli. This inhibition can be relieved by adding lactose or isopropyl-β-D-thiogalactopyranoside (IPTG).
   7386..7974    -  rep_origin     ori: high-copy-number ColE1/pMB1/pBR322/pUC origin of replication
   8145..9005    -  CDS            AmpR: β-lactamase; bla; confers resistance to ampicillin, carbenicillin, and related antibiotics
   9006..9110    -  promoter       AmpR promoter: bla
   9137..9565    +  rep_origin     f1 ori (sequence partly withheld): f1 bacteriophage origin of replication; arrow indicates direction of (+) strand synthesis
>Addgene plasmid #139206 | pHA846 - hrp-1p::hrp-1HsLCD290VmScarlet | addgene full sequence | sequence record 274717 | Addgene NGS Result
ATATTAACGCTTACAATTTCCATTCGCCATTCAGGCTGCGCAACTGTTGGGAAGGGCGATCGGTGCGGGC
CTCTTCGCTATTACGCCAGCTGGCGAAAGGGGGATGTGCTGCAAGGCGATTAAGTTGGGTAACGCCAGGG
TTTTCCCAGTCACGACGTTGTAAAACGACGGCCAGTGAGCGCGCGTAATACGACTCACTATAGGGCGAAT
TGGAGCTCCACCGCGGTGGCGGCCGCTTCAATTCTTCGGAGCAGGCGTAGGAGCTGAGCCCATCTTCAAT
GCCTCCGATTTTCCAAAATTAAACACTTTTTCCATGAATTCTTCCATTAATTTGGCAATTGAGCCAAATG
AAAAGCCAGAAGAGCCAGATGGAGCCGGTGTTGGAGTTGGAGCAGACAGAGTTGAACGGAGTTCTGGAGC
AGCTGGGGTTGGGGTCGGAGCAGCAAGAGTTGAACGTGGTTCAGGGTCGGCGAGGAACTGAAAATCTAGG
TTTTTTAGGAAAAATTCGCCTAAAAACATGCCGAAAAAATTTCCGAATTTTAGACAATTCTGGAAAAAAT
TGTAGTGAAATTGTCTAAAAATTTTGGTAAAAGTTTGCAGAAAACTGTCAGAAAATGTTAATTTCTTACG
TGTTTCCTTGCTTGGGACACTAGAACAGCACCGAATAAGACAAAAAGTACAAAACACAGCTTCATGTTGG
AATTTATGCCAGAAAAATAGCTGTAACTCGGCTTTTATAGAATAGAATTGGTTCCTGGTGATGCTGGAGT
TCTATTAAACATGAGAACAGGAGTATGAACCGTGGGAAGTGGTGTTTTGGTTGGAGAGGTGTTCTGCACG
GCTCGGCAATTGTGGTGCATCAGTGTCCACCAAACATCAAGCATAACCTGGATGATAAGGAGACAAGCTT
TGGTGCAAAAGTTTTCAAATTTTAAAGCAATTTTTAGGACTCTTCAAAGCATGAAACTGTTTCTCAAGGT
TTCCTTCTACTTCTAACTCCTTCTAGATGCATCACGGCCTCAAAATGTAAAACCTCAGAAATGGTACCAG
AGGTTCAAAAATGCAAATATCAGGGACCTGGGCTAGATCTTCTCGTTTCGAGGGCTGGGAAACTGCCCTT
CCGTGTGAAAGGGGCAATTGTCAGGCCTGGAGCATGATATTGATCGGTTTTGTGAGAAGACCAACAAGGT
AGCTAATAAATCGATCCTATATTGTATTAACACATGTATTTGAATCAGATCTTTCATTTCTCATTGACTC
CCTCAAATTTCCAGCAAGAATGGATGCTACAATTGTAAGTTTAACCACAAATCATTTTTAATTATACCTG
AATTTCTTTTCAGACCAAAACCAGAAAAGTCGTATTCATATAGTGTTGTTCAAGAGATTGTCAGTTGTAT
GTGCCTAACAAAAAAAAATCTATGGCATTCTAAATTTACAATTTCAGCATAGTCGCTCGCCATGTGTCAC
CACTCTTTCGCCAAACCATCGATTTGATGGATCCAGGCATTGAGAAAATTCATTTACTCAGTTCTGCCAG
TCCGTAGTGTAGTTTTTACCGGATATAGAGAATTGAATCTAGAAAACCTGGCTGCCTGGCAAGAAGTCAC
TGGTAGTAACAGGCTGATGAGGGCAGCCTTCGGTGAGCTATCCGACGTGATGGGCATGCCGAAACTTAGA
CTAAGAAAGTTCAGTTTTGATAACACATATGGACTGGTTGGGTTATCTGGGAAAGAGAATATGCAATCTG
TGGATGACTGCTTCAAGGCTATGAACTTACCACATGCGAAGGTGCTTGAAGTGACTGGAATCGACTTTGT
GGACAATATTTCGATGGTGAAGTACTTTCGCCCAGGTTATCTCGAGAAAATCCGCATGTATTCTTGTTAT
TGCTCAGCTAGCCAGGAGATGAGTGAAGAAATTGCAAATCTCGAGCAGTGGAAGCAAGCGAAACATTTTC
TGTGCATTGGTGGTAGAATGAACATTCCTATTCAAAGATTTTTCCACTTTGACCAGTTCTCCATCGGTCT
TCAGACTCTATCAATCGATGATGCTGTTCAGATAAGAGATGTGAGTTGGTAGTTAAAGTAGCGTTTTGTA
ATGTATTCTATATTCCAGATTCTCCTCAGATCGCCCAGCTTCGAGTCAGCAACTATCGATGTTCAACTAC
TTGAAAAAGAAGCCATTGAGAACGTCTTTACGCCGAATCACCTATTAATTTATAGAGGAAGAGAGTTCAG
ACCGGTGGGAACTGATTCCAGTTTTGTGATCAATATAACAAAAAACAAGCTTGAAATCCACAAGCACAAG
GGAGCTAATCCACCACGTCGTAGAGACGAACGGCCAATCCACGAGCGTATACGTCAAAGGCAAGATGGAT
GGTGAAGTTTCAATGGTTGCTCTAATACGTTTACATGTCTATCAAACCTTTTTCTGTTACTTAAGTAAAT
CGTTGTTTCATATTTAACCAGTCTTACCTACGGCTGGCATATCGGACGTCCGGCGTCAGAACCTTGTGCG
TCTGGTTTTAGATGTTTGAAAATTTTGGAAAATTATTAAAGTCTATTGATAACCTGTCAAAACCGGACGA
CCGGACGCCAAATATGACAGCCCTAGTCTTACCAGTATAATATTTTTATAAACCTAAAACAGGTATGAAT
ATCTCTTTTTTCTGCGCAGCGCTGGGATGCTTCTGTTTCAGAAAAATCACATGGTATAAAAAATTTCCAA
ATTACAGTAGTCCTACCGTAATCCTGCATTATCCCACTACTGTATGTACCTTGACATTATTTTTCCTCGC
CCAACTCCCAGCCCAATATATCTCTTCAACAGCTAAGAACTACATTTTTCCTAAACTACAGTAAACCAAC
AGTATCCCTACAGTACCACATTAATTATAAATTAAAACATTATTTTTCATAAGAAATCGTGAGAATTTCG
AGAAAAATAAAGGATTCAAAGATTATTTGAACGTTTTTTTCGTGAAAAAATGTCAAAGAAATCAAAATGT
TCATCTTCCTTGTGAAAAATCCGAAAAGCCATTATAAACTAGTTGATTTTCATAAAAATTTGTAGAAATA
TTTTTCTTAAAATTTGTAGAAGAATTTTAACGTTTTTTAAACAAAAATTCCAAAATTGGAATTTGGTATT
GAAAATACTTTTTAAAAGTTATTTTTTTAATTTGTAAAAATTTAACTAAATTCAAAAAATAAAGTTTCCC
TCCTTTTTTTCTTAAAGGCACACACATTTATCGACTCGGGTCTCGCCGCGAACAGACGCGACGCGACGCG
GTTAGGAATGCGGCGCGTCGCGTGTAACCCTTTTCTCTGTGGTTTTCGAGAGCATTCTCTCTCGGTTTTC
GTCACAAAAAGGTATGTTTTACAGGTTTTCCGCGCACTGTTTTCGCGTAATTCTTCATTTTAATTCAGAT
AATCTAATTGTTGTGTAGTTTTAGCTCGAATTTATCCGTAATCTTTGATTAAATACGAATAAAACTCGCT
AAAATAGTCTTATTTCTCAGATATTTATCGATTTGTTATTTTCCACGAATAGTCTACTCGTGCATGGCGT
CTATATTTAACTTAATAATCTATTTTTAGATTTATCTTTACTCTAACTTGTACCTATTTCAGTGATCAAC
ACCTCTGTCACTCTTTGTGAGTAATAGCGTTCGATAGGTAGTTACACCGTGAAACTAGCCTGTCTATTTC
CTACTTCATAAGCTAAGAACTACTTGTTAGCACAATCCGATCGACTACTAAGAACTAGATCATGACGGAC
GTGGAAATCAAGGCTGAGGTTACGTTTGTTCACTTGCTTTTAGGGTGTAGGCCACCTGATTTGGGTCCCG
ATCATTTAATTATCGATTTTATTTTCAGAATGGAAGCGGAGATGCCTCGCTCGAGCCAGAGAACCTTCGA
AAGATTTTCGTTGGAGGACTCACGTCAAACACCACCGATGACCTGATGCGAGAGTTCTACTCACAATTCG
GAGAAATCACTGATATCATCGTCATGAGAGATCCAACTACCAAGAGATCCCGCGGATTCGGATTTGTCAC
CTTCTCTGGCAAAACTGAAGTCGATGCTGCCATGAAACAACGCCCGCACATCATCGACGGAAAGACCGTG
GACCCGAAGCGTGCCGTGCCACGTGATGATAAGAACCGCTCCGAGTCGAATGTCTCCACCAAACGCCTGT
ACGTCAGCGGAGTTCGTGAGGATCACACCGAGGACATGCTCACCGAGTATTTCACAAAGTATGGAACCGT
CACCAAATCCGAGATTATTCTCGACAAAGCCACCCAAAAGCCAAGAGGCTTCGGATTCGTCACCTTCGAT
GATCATGACTCTGTGGATCAATGCGTTCTTCAAAAATCCCATATGGTCAACGGACACAGATGTGACGTGC
GCAAAGGACTCTCCAAGGACGAGATGAGCAAGGCTCAGATGAACCGCGATCGTGAAACCCGTGGCGGAAG
ATCTCGCGATATGGTGAGCAAGGGCGAGGCAGTGATCAAGGAGTTCATGCGGTTCAAGGTGCACATGGAG
GGCTCCATGAACGGCCACGAGTTCGAGATCGAGGGCGAGGGCGAGGGCCGCCCCTACGAGGGCACCCAGA
CCGCCAAGCTGAAGGTGACCAAGGGTGGCCCCCTGCCCTTCTCCTGGGACATCCTGTCCCCTCAGTTCAT
GTACGGCTCCAGGGCCTTCACCAAGCACCCCGCCGACATCCCCGACTACTATAAGCAGTCCTTCCCCGAG
GGCTTCAAGTGGGAGCGCGTGATGAACTTCGAGGACGGCGGCGCCGTGACCGTGACCCAGGACACCTCCC
TGGAGGACGGCACCCTGATCTACAAGGTGAAGCTCCGCGGCACCAACTTCCCTCCTGACGGCCCCGTAAT
GCAGAAGAAGACAATGGGCTGGGAAGCGTCCACCGAGCGGTTGTACCCCGAGGACGGCGTGCTGAAGGGC
GACATTAAGATGGCCCTGCGCCTGAAGGACGGCGGCCGCTACCTGGCGGACTTCAAGACCACCTACAAGG
CCAAGAAGCCCGTGCAGATGCCCGGCGCCTACAACGTCGACCGCAAGTTGGACATCACCTCCCACAACGA
GGACTACACCGTGGTGGAACAGTACGAACGCTCCGAGGGCCGCCACTCCACCGGCGGCATGGACGAGCTG
TACAAGGGACAGCGTGGCGGTTACAATGGCGGTGGTGGTGGCGGCGGCGGCTGGGGAGGACCAGCTCAAC
GCGGCGGTCCAGGAGCATATGGTGGACCAGGAGGTGGCGGCCAAGGAGGATATGGCGGAGGTAGTTGGAT
TCTGGCTTGTGAATTCTCGATTCTAATATTATTAACTTTCAGATTACGGAGGAGGACGCGGTGGTTATGG
TGGTGGAGGACCAGGATATGGAAATCAGGGTGGAGGATATGGAGGAGGATATGATAATTATGGAGGAGGA
AATTACGGATCTGGAAATTACAATGTTTTCGGAAACTACAACCAGCAGCCATCTAATTATGGACCAATGA
AGTCTGGAAATTTCGGAGGATCTCGCAATATGGGTGGACCATATGGAGGAGGAAATTATGGTCCAGGAGG
ATCTGGAGGATCTGGAGGATATGGAGGACGTTCTCGTTACTAAATTAATTCCTTAAGCCCCTCTAAGTGT
CCAACGTGTCTGAGCTTCCCGTGCTCTCTCCTCTGTATCGATCTTCTCAACCATTTTTGCTCTGCTATCT
CATCAAAATCTTCTGTACTTTTTCTTGTTGCCTTTCTCCAGAAAGTTTCGTTTATTATTCAATTTTTTAC
CCTGTCTTTTTTATATAATTTATTTCTAAATTCGCACAGTTGACATCCATTCAACTAGAGAATGAATGCA
GAGTTTGACACCAAATTGGCTTAATTTTCAAGCTGTTTTTAACCAAAATAATAAAAAAGTCTCAACTTTA
CAAAAATGTTTATCTGGATCTGGACGACAGCGAGCTGAGAAATTGATATATTTTCAGAGTAAAAACTAAA
AATGTCTGGAATTTTTGGAGTCATTGTCTCAGGGAGGACGCCGATCGAAGTGGTGCCGGTCTCCGATACG
GAGTTCACCTGCGAAATTGTAAACGCTGACGCGATAAACCACGTGGTGGTCTTCCTTACCGGAGCTCAAC
CGTTTCCGGACGGAATTGGTGGCTCTGGTGATCATTTTCAGAATTTTCCGCCCAAAAAAACCCAATTTAT
TTCAGTTTACATCAGATGGCCCACCCAAGACGGCGGAAATTGGCATTATTTGGGATTTATTTGCAACGAG
AAGCCCAGCGCGATTTATAAAGTTGCTCAGGTGTGCATTTTTGATGGAAAAATGAAAGAAAACCACCGAA
ATTTCGATGTTTCTCTGTCGATTTTTTTTATTTAAAAACTTAGAAATACTCTCAATTTCGCATTTTTCAC
CAAAAAAAAGAATCTCAACTGGTTTTTCACATAGCTTAATTTTTGAAGAAAAATCTCAACAAAACCCAGT
TTTAAGTTTCAAATTCTCAAAAATTGATCTTTTTTTTCCCTTAAAAATCCAGTTTTTAGCTCCAAATTGT
CATAATTTTCCAGAAAAATTTAGTTTTCGAGCTAACAACATTAAAATTTCACAGAAAATCTGAATTTCAG
CCTTAGAGATCCAAATTTTTCGGCTGAAAATCACAATTTTTCCATTTTTCAGCTCCACAAATCCGACGCT
TCTCACTCGTTTTCCCAATTTGACAATCAAATGCAACTATATTCCAGTGGATCAGCTCAAATTGGAATTA
ATGCTGAAAGTTTATCTGATATCACTGGACGGCAGGCAGCTGATGGGACACAGGCTAGCCAGCAGGTGAA
GGATCCCCCGGGCTGCAGGAATTCGATATCAAGCTTATCGATACCGTCGACCTCGAGGGGGGGCCCGGTA
CCCAGCTTTTGTTCCCTTTAGTGAGGGTTAATTGCGCGCTTGGCGTAATCATGGTCATAGCTGTTTCCTG
TGTGAAATTGTTATCCGCTCACAATTCCACACAACATACGAGCCGGAAGCATAAAGTGTAAAGCCTGGGG
TGCCTAATGAGTGAGCTAACTCACATTAATTGCGTTGCGCTCACTGCCCGCTTTCCAGTCGGGAAACCTG
TCGTGCCAGCTGCATTAATGAATCGGCCAACGCGCGGGGAGAGGCGGTTTGCGTATTGGGCGCTCTTCCG
CTTCCTCGCTCACTGACTCGCTGCGCTCGGTCGTTCGGCTGCGGCGAGCGGTATCAGCTCACTCAAAGGC
GGTAATACGGTTATCCACAGAATCAGGGGATAACGCAGGAAAGAACATGTGAGCAAAAGGCCAGCAAAAG
GCCAGGAACCGTAAAAAGGCCGCGTTGCTGGCGTTTTTCCATAGGCTCCGCCCCCCTGACGAGCATCACA
AAAATCGACGCTCAAGTCAGAGGTGGCGAAACCCGACAGGACTATAAAGATACCAGGCGTTTCCCCCTGG
AAGCTCCCTCGTGCGCTCTCCTGTTCCGACCCTGCCGCTTACCGGATACCTGTCCGCCTTTCTCCCTTCG
GGAAGCGTGGCGCTTTCTCATAGCTCACGCTGTAGGTATCTCAGTTCGGTGTAGGTCGTTCGCTCCAAGC
TGGGCTGTGTGCACGAACCCCCCGTTCAGCCCGACCGCTGCGCCTTATCCGGTAACTATCGTCTTGAGTC
CAACCCGGTAAGACACGACTTATCGCCACTGGCAGCAGCCACTGGTAACAGGATTAGCAGAGCGAGGTAT
GTAGGCGGTGCTACAGAGTTCTTGAAGTGGTGGCCTAACTACGGCTACACTAGAAGAACAGTATTTGGTA
TCTGCGCTCTGCTGAAGCCAGTTACCTTCGGAAAAAGAGTTGGTAGCTCTTGATCCGGCAAACAAACCAC
CGCTGGTAGCGGTGGTTTTTTTGTTTGCAAGCAGCAGATTACGCGCAGAAAAAAAGGATCTCAAGAAGAT
CCTTTGATCTTTTCTACGGGGTCTGACGCTCAGTGGAACGAAAACTCACGTTAAGGGATTTTGGTCATGA
GATTATCAAAAAGGATCTTCACCTAGATCCTTTTAAATTAAAAATGAAGTTTTAAATCAATCTAAAGTAT
ATATGAGTAAACTTGGTCTGACAGTTACCAATGCTTAATCAGTGAGGCACCTATCTCAGCGATCTGTCTA
TTTCGTTCATCCATAGTTGCCTGACTCCCCGTCGTGTAGATAACTACGATACGGGAGGGCTTACCATCTG
GCCCCAGTGCTGCAATGATACCGCGAGACCCACGCTCACCGGCTCCAGATTTATCAGCAATAAACCAGCC
AGCCGGAAGGGCCGAGCGCAGAAGTGGTCCTGCAACTTTATCCGCCTCCATCCAGTCTATTAATTGTTGC
CGGGAAGCTAGAGTAAGTAGTTCACCAGTTAATAGTTTGCGCAACGTTGTTGCCATTGCTACAGGCATCG
TGGTGTCACGCTCGTCGTTTGGTATGGCTTCATTCAGCTCCGGTTCCCAACGATCAAGGCGAGTTACATG
ATCCCCCATGTTGTGCAAAAAAGCGGTTAGCTCCTTCGGTCCTCCGATCGTTGTCAGAAGTAAGTTGGCC
GCAGTGTTATCACTCATGGTTATGGCAGCACTGCATAATTCTCTTACTGTCATGCCATCCGTAAGATGCT
TTTCTGTGACTGGTGAGTACTCAACCAAGTCATTCTGAGAATAGTGTATGCGGCGACCGAGTTGCTCTTG
CCCGGCGTCAATACGGGATAATACCGCGCCACATAGCAGAACTTTAAAAGTGCTCATCATTGGAAAACGT
TCTTCGGGGCGAAAACTCTCAAGGATCTTACCGCTGTTGAGATCCAGTTCGATGTAACCCACTCGTGCAC
CCAACTGATCTTCAGCATCTTTTACTTTCACCAGCGTTTCTGGGTGAGCAAAAACAGGAAGGCAAAATGC
CGCAAAAAAGGGAATAAGGGCGACACGGAAATGTTGAATACTCATACTCTTCCTTTTTCAATATTATTGA
AGCATTTATCAGGGTTATTGTCTCATGAGCGGATACATATTTGAATGTATTTAGAAAAATAAACAAATAG
GGGTTCCGCGCACATTTCCCCGAAAAGTGCCACCTG
[124 nt withheld, positions 9137-9260]
C
[91 nt withheld, positions 9262-9352]
A
[49 nt withheld, positions 9354-9402]
CCTTTGACGTTGGAGTCCACGTTCTTT
[37 nt withheld, positions 9430-9466]
ACCCTATCTCGGTCTATTCTTTTGATTTATAAGGGATTTTGCCGATTTCGGCCTATTGGTTAAAAAATGA
GCTGATTTAACAAAAATTTAACGCGAATTTTAACAAA
